Addgene plasmid #99574: LentiCRISPRv2-Beclin1
Purpose: Expressed Cas9 with sgRNA targeting Beclin1
Depositing lab: Edward Campbell. Depositing organization: Loyola University Chicago Health Sciences Campus. Publication: TRIM5alpha degradation via autophagy is not required for retroviral restriction. Imam S, Talley S, Nelson RS, Dharan A, O'Connor C, Hope TJ, Campbell EM. J Virol. 2016 Jan 13. pii: JVI.03033-15. 10.1128/JVI.03033-15 PubMed 26764007.
Backbone
  Vector backbone: LentiCRISPR V2
  Vector type: Mammalian Expression, Lentiviral
Growth in bacteria
  Bacterial resistance: Ampicillin, 100 μg/mL
  Growth temperature: 37°C
  Growth strain: NEB Stable
  Copy number: Unknown
Gene/Insert
  Gene/Insert name: gRNA targeting Beclin1
  gRNA/shRNA sequence: CACCGATCTGCGAGAGACACCATCC
  Species: H. sapiens (human)
  Entrez Gene: BECN1 (a.k.a. ATG6, VPS30, beclin1)
  Promoter: U6
  Cloning method: Restriction Enzyme; 5′ cloning site Unknown (unknown if destroyed); 3′ cloning site Unknown (unknown if destroyed)
  Sequencing primers: 5′ LKO.1 5'
Terms and licenses: Academic/Nonprofit Terms; Industry Terms: Not Available to Industry
How to cite: LentiCRISPRv2-Beclin1 was a gift from Edward Campbell (Addgene plasmid # 99574 ; http://n2t.net/addgene:99574 ; RRID:Addgene_99574)
