[The description below was written by a language model from this plasmid's Addgene catalogue record and pLannotate feature annotations shown in this document.]
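Description:
LentiCRISPRv2-Beclin1 is a lentiviral transfer plasmid of about 13 kb, built on the LentiCRISPR V2 backbone, that delivers both components of the Streptococcus pyogenes CRISPR/Cas9 system to mammalian cells in order to disrupt human BECN1 (Beclin1, also known as ATG6 or VPS30), a core autophagy gene. In bacteria it replicates from a high-copy ColE1/pUC-type origin and is selected with ampicillin through the β-lactamase gene. An f1 origin is also present. Outside the viral region, the backbone carries an SV40 promoter/EM7-driven bleomycin/Zeocin resistance cassette with an SV40 polyadenylation signal.

The viral cassette has a third-generation-style layout. A CMV enhancer/promoter fused to a truncated HIV-1 5' LTR drives production of the genomic RNA in packaging cells. It is followed by the Ψ packaging signal with a partial gag sequence, the Rev response element for nuclear export, and the cPPT/CTS. The cassette ends in a self-inactivating ΔU3 3' LTR, with a bGH polyadenylation signal downstream. Within this frame, a human U6 RNA polymerase III promoter transcribes the Beclin1-targeting spacer joined to the Cas9 gRNA scaffold. An EF-1α core promoter drives Cas9. The puromycin N-acetyltransferase coding sequence lies downstream of Cas9, which allows puromycin selection of transduced cells. The annotation does not label the element linking the two coding sequences. A WPRE placed before the 3' LTR enhances transcript expression.

The construct is used to generate Beclin1 knockout cells by transduction or transfection. The associated study examined whether autophagy-mediated degradation of TRIM5α is required for retroviral restriction. The restriction sites used to clone the guide are not recorded.
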