Features (pLannotate 1.2.2; 33 found; start..end, strand, type, name):
    281..709     -  rep_origin     f1 ori (sequence partly withheld): f1 bacteriophage origin of replication; arrow indicates direction of (+) strand synthesis
    730..751     -  promoter       SV40 promoter (fragment): SV40 enhancer and early promoter
    755..979     -  polyA_signal   bGH poly(A) signal: bovine growth hormone polyadenylation signal
   1011..1244    -  LTR            3' LTR (ΔU3): self-inactivating 3' long terminal repeat (LTR) from HIV-1
   1246..1265    -  misc_feature   cPPT/CTS (fragment): central polypurine tract and central termination sequence of HIV-1
   1316..1904    -  misc_feature   WPRE: woodchuck hepatitis virus posttranscriptional regulatory element
   1920..2517    -  CDS            PuroR (fragment): puromycin N-acetyltransferase; pac from Streptomyces; confers resistance to puromycin
   2655..6758    -  CDS            Cas9: Cas9 (Csn1) endonuclease from the Streptococcus pyogenes Type II CRISPR/Cas system generates RNA-guided double strand breaks in DNA
   6783..6994    -  promoter       EF-1α core promoter: core promoter for human elongation factor EF-1α
   7020..7038    -  CDS            small t antigen (fragment): SV40 (simian virus 40) small t antigen
   7056..7131    -  misc_RNA       gRNA scaffold: guide RNA scaffold for the Streptococcus pyogenes CRISPR/Cas9 system
   7161..7401    -  promoter       U6 promoter: RNA polymerase III promoter for human U6 snRNA
   7452..7569    -  misc_feature   cPPT/CTS: central polypurine tract and central termination sequence of HIV-1
   7619..7719    -  CDS            Rev (fragment): human immunodeficiency virus 1 (HIV-1) Rev protein; rev; enhances nuclear export of unspliced and incompletely spliced viral mRNAs
   8096..8329    -  misc_feature   RRE: The Rev response element (RRE) of HIV-1 allows for Rev-dependent mRNA export from the nucleus to the cytoplasm.
   8475..8838    -  CDS            HIV-1 gag (fragment): gag protein from human immunodeficiency virus 1; gag
   8822..8947    -  misc_feature   HIV-1 Ψ: packaging signal of human immunodeficiency virus type 1
   8994..9174    -  LTR            5' LTR (truncated): truncated 5' long terminal repeat (LTR) from HIV-1
   9192..9391    -  promoter       CMV promoter: human cytomegalovirus (CMV) immediate early promoter
   9392..9771    -  enhancer       CMV enhancer: human cytomegalovirus immediate early enhancer
   9926..9978    +  misc_feature   bom (fragment): basis of mobility region from pBR322
  10037..10141   +  promoter       AmpR promoter: bla
  10142..11002   +  CDS            AmpR: β-lactamase; bla; confers resistance to ampicillin, carbenicillin, and related antibiotics
  11173..11761   +  rep_origin     ori: high-copy-number ColE1/pMB1/pBR322/pUC origin of replication
  11944..12036   +  CDS            lacI (fragment): lac repressor; lacI; The lac repressor binds to the lac operator to inhibit transcription in E. coli. This inhibition can be relieved by adding lactose or isopropyl-β-D-thiogalactopyranoside (IPTG).
  12049..12070   +  protein_bind   CAP binding site: CAP binding activates transcription in the presence of cAMP. E. coli catabolite activator protein
  12085..12115   +  promoter       lac promoter: promoter for the E. coli lac operon
  12119..12141   +  protein_bind   lac operator (fragment): The lac repressor binds to the lac operator to inhibit transcription in E. coli. This inhibition can be relieved by adding lactose or isopropyl-β-D-thiogalactopyranoside (IPTG). lac repressor encoded by lacI
  12212..12333   -  polyA_signal   SV40 poly(A) signal: SV40 polyadenylation signal
  12328..12453   -  CDS            ble (fragment): BLE_KLEPN - Experimental evidence at protein level: Swiss-Prot protein existence level 1. Binding protein with a strong affinity to the bleomycin family of antibiotics. Binds to CL990; an antimitotic-antibiotic compound. From Klebsiella pneumoniae.
  12463..12837   -  CDS            BleoR: antibiotic-binding protein; Sh ble from Streptoalloteichus hindustanus; confers resistance to bleomycin, phleomycin, and Zeocin™
  12856..12903   -  promoter       EM7 promoter: synthetic bacterial promoter&nbsp
  12951..267     -  promoter       SV40 promoter (across the origin): SV40 enhancer and early promoter
>Addgene plasmid #99574 | LentiCRISPRv2-Beclin1 | addgene full sequence | sequence record 190168 | Addgene NGS Result
GGCGGCCTCGGCCTCTGCATAAATAAAAAAAATTAGTCAGCCATGGGGCGGAGAATGGGCGGAACTGGGC
GGAGTTAGGGGCGGGATGGGCGGAGTTAGGGGCGGGACTATGGTTGCTGACTAATTGAGATGCATGCTTT
GCATACTTCTGCCTGCTGGGGAGCCTGGGGACTTTCCACACCTGGTTGCTGACTAATTGAGATGCATGCT
TTGCATACTTCTGCCTGCTGGGGAGCCTGGGGACTTTCCACACCCTAACTGACACACATTCCACAGAATT
AATTCGCGTTAAATTTTTGTTAAATCAGCTCATTTTTTAACCAATAGGCCGAAATCGGCAAAATCCCTTA
TAAATCAAAAGAATAGACCGAGATAGGGT
[37 nt withheld, positions 380-416]
AAAGAACGTGGACTCCAACGTCAAAGG
[49 nt withheld, positions 444-492]
T
[91 nt withheld, positions 494-584]
G
[124 nt withheld, positions 586-709]
GGGGATACCCCCTAGAGCCCCAGCTGGTTCTTTCCGCCTCAGAAGCCATAGAGCCCACCGCATCCCCAGC
ATGCCTGCTATTGTCTTCCCAATCCTCCCCCTTGCTGTCCTGCCCCACCCCACCCCCCAGAATAGAATGA
CACCTACTCAGACAATGCGATGCAATTTCCTCATTTTATTAGGAAAGGACAGTGGGAGTGGCACCTTCCA
GGGTCAAGGAAGGCACGGGGGAGGGGCAAACAACAGATGGCTGGCAACTAGAAGGCACAGTCGAGGCTGA
TCAGCGGGTTTAAACGGGCCCTGCTAGAGATTTTCCACACTGACTAAAAGGGTCTGAGGGATCTCTAGTT
ACCAGAGTCACACAACAGACGGGCACACACTACTTGAAGCACTCAAGGCAAGCTTTATTGAGGCTTAAGC
AGTGGGTTCCCTAGTTAGCCAGAGAGCTCCCAGGCTCAGATCTGGTCTAACCAGAGAGACCCAGTACAAG
CAAAAAGCAGATCTTGTCTTCGTTGGGAGTGAATTAGCCCTTCCAGTCCCCCCTTTTCTTTTAAAAAGTG
GCTAAGATCTACAGCTGCCTTGTAAGTCATTGGTCTTAAAGTCGACGCGGGGAGGCGGCCCAAAGGGAGA
TCCGACTCGTCTGAGGGCGAAGGCGAAGACGCGGAAGAGGCCGCAGAGCCGGCAGCAGGCCGCGGGAAGG
AAGGTCCGCTGGATTGAGGGCCGAAGGGACGTAGCAGAAGGACGTCCCGCGCAGAATCCAGGTGGCAACA
CAGGCGAGCAGCCAAGGAAAGGACGATGATTTCCCCGACAACACCACGGAATTGTCAGTGCCCAACAGCC
GAGCCCCTGTCCAGCAGCGGGCAAGGCAGGCGGCGATGAGTTCCGCCGTGGCAATAGGGAGGGGGAAAGC
GAAAGTCCCGGAAAGGAGCTGACAGGTGGTGGCAATGCCCCAACCAGTGGGGGTTGCGTCAGCAAACACA
GTGCACACCACGCCACGTTGCCTGACAACGGGCCACAACTCCTCATAAAGAGACAGCAACCAGGATTTAT
ACAAGGAGGAGAAAATGAAAGCCATACGGGAAGCAATAGCATGATACAAAGGCATTAAAGCAGCGTATCC
ACATAGCGTAAAAGGAGCAACATAGTTAAGAATACCAGTCAATCTTTCACAAATTTTGTAATCCAGAGGT
TGATTGTCGACTTAACGCGTTCAGGCACCGGGCTTGCGGGTCATGCACCAGGTGCGCGGTCCTTCGGGCA
CCTCGACGTCGGCGGTGACGGTGAAGCCGAGCCGCTCGTAGAAGGGGAGGTTGCGGGGCGCGGAGGTCTC
CAGGAAGGCGGGCACCCCGGCGCGCTCGGCCGCCTCCACTCCGGGGAGCACGACGGCGCTGCCCAGACCC
TTGCCCTGGTGGTCGGGCGAGACTCCGACGGTGGCCAGGAACCACGCGGGCTCCTTGGGCCGGTGCGGCG
CCAGGAGGCCTTCCATCTGTTGCTGCGCGGCCAGCCGGGAACCGCTCAACTCGGCCATGCGCGGGCCGAT
CTCGGCGAACACCGCCCCCGCTTCGACGCTCTCCGGCGTGGTCCAGACCGCCACCGCGGCGCCGTCGTCC
GCGACCCACACCTTGCCGATGTCGAGCCCGACGCGCGTGAGGAAGAGTTCTTGCAGCTCGGTGACCCGCT
CGATGTGGCGGTCCGGATCGACGGTGTGGCGCGTGGCGGGGTAGTCGGCGAACGCGGCGGCGAGGGTGCG
TACGGCCCTGGGGACGTCGTCGCGGGTGGCGAGGCGCACCGTGGGCTTGTACTCGGTCGGTCCAGGATTC
TCTTCGACATCTCCGGCTTGTTTCAGCAGAGAGAAGTTTGTTGCGCCGGATCCCTTATCGTCATCGTCTT
TGTAATCTTTCTTCTTCTTAGCCTGTCCAGCCTTCTTTGTGGCGGCAGGTCGCTTGTCGCCTCCCAGCTG
AGACAGGTCGATCCGTGTCTCGTACAGGCCGGTGATGCTCTGGTGGATCAGGGTGGCGTCCAGCACCTCT
TTGGTGCTGGTGTACCTCTTCCGGTCGATGGTGGTGTCAAAGTACTTGAAGGCGGCAGGGGCTCCCAGAT
TGGTCAGGGTAAACAGGTGGATGATATTCTCGGCCTGCTCTCTGATGGGCTTATCCCGGTGCTTGTTGTA
GGCGGACAGCACTTTGTCCAGATTAGCGTCGGCCAGGATCACTCTCTTGGAGAACTCGCTGATCTGCTCG
ATGATCTCGTCCAGGTAGTGCTTGTGCTGTTCCACAAACAGCTGTTTCTGCTCATTATCCTCGGGGGAGC
CCTTCAGCTTCTCATAGTGGCTGGCCAGGTACAGGAAGTTCACATATTTGGAGGGCAGGGCCAGTTCGTT
TCCCTTCTGCAGTTCGCCGGCAGAGGCCAGCATTCTCTTCCGGCCGTTTTCCAGCTCGAACAGGGAGTAC
TTAGGCAGCTTGATGATCAGGTCCTTTTTCACTTCTTTGTAGCCCTTGGCTTCCAGAAAGTCGATGGGAT
TCTTCTCGAAGCTGCTTCTTTCCATGATGGTGATCCCCAGCAGCTCTTTCACACTCTTCAGTTTCTTGGA
CTTGCCCTTTTCCACTTTGGCCACCACCAGCACAGAATAGGCCACGGTGGGGCTGTCGAAGCCGCCGTAC
TTCTTAGGGTCCCAGTCCTTCTTTCTGGCGATCAGCTTATCGCTGTTCCTCTTGGGCAGGATAGACTCTT
TGCTGAAGCCGCCTGTCTGCACCTCGGTCTTTTTCACGATATTCACTTGGGGCATGCTCAGCACTTTCCG
CACGGTGGCAAAATCCCGGCCCTTATCCCACACGATCTCCCCGGTTTCGCCGTTTGTCTCGATCAGAGGC
CGCTTCCGGATCTCGCCGTTGGCCAGGGTAATCTCGGTCTTGAAAAAGTTCATGATGTTGCTGTAGAAGA
AGTACTTGGCGGTAGCCTTGCCGATTTCCTGCTCGCTCTTGGCGATCATCTTCCGCACGTCGTACACCTT
GTAGTCGCCGTACACGAACTCGCTTTCCAGCTTAGGGTACTTTTTGATCAGGGCGGTTCCCACGACGGCG
TTCAGGTAGGCGTCGTGGGCGTGGTGGTAGTTGTTGATCTCGCGCACTTTGTAAAACTGGAAATCCTTCC
GGAAATCGGACACCAGCTTGGACTTCAGGGTGATCACTTTCACTTCCCGGATCAGCTTGTCATTCTCGTC
GTACTTAGTGTTCATCCGGGAGTCCAGGATCTGTGCCACGTGCTTTGTGATCTGCCGGGTTTCCACCAGC
TGTCTCTTGATGAAGCCGGCCTTATCCAGTTCGCTCAGGCCGCCTCTCTCGGCCTTGGTCAGATTGTCGA
ACTTTCTCTGGGTAATCAGCTTGGCGTTCAGCAGCTGCCGCCAGTAGTTCTTCATCTTCTTCACGACCTC
TTCGGAGGGCACGTTGTCGCTCTTGCCCCGGTTCTTGTCGCTTCTGGTCAGCACCTTGTTGTCGATGGAG
TCGTCCTTCAGAAAGCTCTGAGGCACGATATGGTCCACATCGTAGTCGGACAGCCGGTTGATGTCCAGTT
CCTGGTCCACGTACATATCCCGCCCATTCTGCAGGTAGTACAGGTACAGCTTCTCGTTCTGCAGCTGGGT
GTTTTCCACGGGGTGTTCTTTCAGGATCTGGCTGCCCAGCTCTTTGATGCCCTCTTCGATCCGCTTCATT
CTCTCGCGGCTGTTCTTCTGTCCCTTCTGGGTGGTCTGGTTCTCTCTGGCCATTTCGATCACGATGTTCT
CGGGCTTGTGCCGGCCCATCACTTTCACGAGCTCGTCCACCACCTTCACTGTCTGCAGGATGCCCTTCTT
AATGGCGGGGCTGCCGGCCAGATTGGCAATGTGCTCGTGCAGGCTATCGCCCTGGCCGGACACCTGGGCT
TTCTGGATGTCCTCTTTAAAGGTCAGGCTGTCGTCGTGGATCAGCTGCATGAAGTTTCTGTTGGCGAAGC
CGTCGGACTTCAGGAAATCCAGGATTGTCTTGCCGGACTGCTTGTCCCGGATGCCGTTGATCAGCTTCCG
GCTCAGCCTGCCCCAGCCGGTGTATCTCCGCCGCTTCAGCTGCTTCATCACTTTGTCGTCGAACAGGTGG
GCATAGGTTTTCAGCCGTTCCTCGATCATCTCTCTGTCCTCAAACAGTGTCAGGGTCAGCACGATATCTT
CCAGAATGTCCTCGTTTTCCTCATTGTCCAGGAAGTCCTTGTCCTTGATAATTTTCAGCAGATCGTGGTA
TGTGCCCAGGGAGGCGTTGAACCGATCTTCCACGCCGGAGATTTCCACGGAGTCGAAGCACTCGATTTTC
TTGAAGTAGTCCTCTTTCAGCTGCTTCACGGTCACTTTCCGGTTGGTCTTGAACAGCAGGTCCACGATGG
CCTTTTTCTGCTCGCCGCTCAGGAAGGCGGGCTTTCTCATTCCCTCGGTCACGTATTTCACTTTGGTCAG
CTCGTTATACACGGTGAAGTACTCGTACAGCAGGCTGTGCTTGGGCAGCACCTTCTCGTTGGGCAGGTTC
TTATCGAAGTTGGTCATCCGCTCGATGAAGCTCTGGGCGGAAGCGCCCTTGTCCACCACTTCCTCGAAGT
TCCAGGGGGTGATGGTTTCCTCGCTCTTTCTGGTCATCCAGGCGAATCTGCTGTTTCCCCTGGCCAGAGG
GCCCACGTAGTAGGGGATGCGGAAGGTCAGGATCTTCTCGATCTTTTCCCGGTTGTCCTTCAGGAATGGG
TAAAAATCTTCCTGCCGCCGCAGAATGGCGTGCAGCTCTCCCAGGTGGATCTGGTGGGGGATGCTGCCGT
TGTCGAAGGTCCGCTGCTTCCGCAGCAGGTCCTCTCTGTTCAGCTTCACGAGCAGTTCCTCGGTGCCGTC
CATCTTTTCCAGGATGGGCTTGATGAACTTGTAGAACTCTTCCTGGCTGGCTCCGCCGTCAATGTAGCCG
GCGTAGCCGTTCTTGCTCTGGTCGAAGAAAATCTCTTTGTACTTCTCAGGCAGCTGCTGCCGCACGAGAG
CTTTCAGCAGGGTCAGGTCCTGGTGGTGCTCGTCGTATCTCTTGATCATAGAGGCGCTCAGGGGGGCCTT
GGTGATCTCGGTGTTCACTCTCAGGATGTCGCTCAGCAGGATGGCGTCGGACAGGTTCTTGGCGGCCAGA
AACAGGTCGGCGTACTGGTCGCCGATCTGGGCCAGCAGGTTGTCCAGGTCGTCGTCGTAGGTGTCCTTGC
TCAGCTGCAGTTTGGCATCCTCGGCCAGGTCGAAGTTGCTCTTGAAGTTGGGGGTCAGGCCCAGGCTCAG
GGCAATCAGGTTTCCGAACAGGCCATTCTTCTTCTCGCCGGGCAGCTGGGCGATCAGATTTTCCAGCCGT
CTGCTCTTGCTCAGTCTGGCAGACAGGATGGCCTTGGCGTCCACGCCGCTGGCGTTGATGGGGTTTTCCT
CGAACAGCTGGTTGTAGGTCTGCACCAGCTGGATGAACAGCTTGTCCACGTCGCTGTTGTCGGGGTTCAG
GTCGCCCTCGATCAGGAAGTGGCCCCGGAACTTGATCATGTGGGCCAGGGCCAGATAGATCAGCCGCAGG
TCGGCCTTGTCGGTGCTGTCCACCAGTTTCTTTCTCAGGTGGTAGATGGTGGGGTACTTCTCGTGGTAGG
CCACCTCGTCCACGATGTTGCCGAAGATGGGGTGCCGCTCGTGCTTCTTATCCTCTTCCACCAGGAAGGA
CTCTTCCAGTCTGTGGAAGAAGCTGTCGTCCACCTTGGCCATCTCGTTGCTGAAGATCTCTTGCAGATAG
CAGATCCGGTTCTTCCGTCTGGTGTATCTTCTTCTGGCGGTTCTCTTCAGCCGGGTGGCCTCGGCTGTTT
CGCCGCTGTCGAACAGCAGGGCTCCGATCAGGTTCTTCTTGATGCTGTGCCGGTCGGTGTTGCCCAGCAC
CTTGAATTTCTTGCTGGGCACCTTGTACTCGTCGGTGATCACGGCCCAGCCCACAGAGTTGGTGCCGATG
TCCAGGCCGATGCTGTACTTCTTGTCCATGGTGGCAGCGCTCTAGAACCGGTCCTGTGTTCTGGCGGCAA
ACCCGTTGCGAAAAAGAACGTTCACGGCGACTACTGCACTTATATACGGTTCTCCCCCACCCTCGGGAAA
AAGGCGGAGCCAGTACACGACATCACTTTCCCAGTTTACCCCGCGCCACCTTCTCTAGGCACCGGATCAA
TTGCCGACCCCTCCCCCCAACTTCTCGGGGACTGTGGGCGATGTGCGCTCTGCCCACTGACGGGCACCGG
AGCCAATTCCCACTCCTTTCAAGACCTAGCTAGCGAATTCAAAAAAGCACCGACTCGGTGCCACTTTTTC
AAGTTGATAACGGACTAGCCTTATTTTAACTTGCTATTTCTAGCTCTAAAACGGATGGTGTCTCTCGCAG
ATCGGTGTTTCGTCCTTTCCACAAGATATATAAAGCCAAGAAATCGAAATACTTTCAAGTTACGGTAAGC
ATATGATAGTCCATTTTAAAACATAATTTTAAAACTGCAAACTACCCAAGAAATTATTACTTTCTACGTC
ACGTATTTTGTACTAATATCTTTGTGTTTACAGTCAAATTAATTCTAATTATCTCTCTAACAGCCTTGTA
TCGTATATGCAAATATGAAGGAATCATGGGAAATAGGCCCTCGGTACCTTAATTAACCAAACTGGATCTC
TGCTGTCCCTGTAATAAACCCGAAAATTTTGAATTTTTGTAATTTGTTTTTGTAATTCTTTAGTTTGTAT
GTCTGTTGCTATTATGTCTACTATTCTTTCCCCTGCACTGTACCCCCCAATCCCCCCTTTTCTTTTAAAA
TTGTGGATGAATACTGCCATTTGTCTGCAGAATTGGCGCACGCAGTGCCGATCCGTTCACTAATCGAATG
GATCTGTCTCTGTCTCTCTCTCCACCTTCTTCTTCTATTCCTTCGGGCCTGTCGGGTCCCCTCGGGGTTG
GGAGGTGGGTCTGAAACGATAATGGTGAATATCCCTGCCTAACTCTATTCACTATAGAAAGTACAGCAAA
AACTATTCTTAAACCTACCAAGCCTCCTACTATCATTATGAATAATTTTATATACCACAGCCAATTTGTT
ATGTTAAACCAATTCCACAAACTTGCCCATTTATCTAATTCCAATAATTCTTGTTCATTCTTTTCTTGCT
GGTTTTGCGATTCTTCAATTAAGGAGTGTATTAAGCTTGTGTAATTGTTAATTTCTCTGTCCCACTCCAT
CCAGGTCGTGTGATTCCAAATCTGTTCCAGAGATTTATTACTCCAACTAGCATTCCAAGGCACAGCAGTG
GTGCAAATGAGTTTTCCAGAGCAACCCCAAATCCCCAGGAGCTGTTGATCCTTTAGGTATCTTTCCACAG
CCAGGATTCTTGCCTGGAGCTGCTTGATGCCCCAGACTGTGAGTTGCAACAGATGCTGTTGCGCCTCAAT
AGCCCTCAGCAAATTGTTCTGCTGCTGCACTATACCAGACAATAATTGTCTGGCCTGTACCGTCAGCGTC
ATTGACGCTGCGCCCATAGTGCTTCCTGCTGCTCCCAAGAACCCAAGGAACAAAGCTCCTATTCCCACTG
CTCTTTTTTCTCTCTGCACCACTCTTCTCTTTGCCTTGGTGGGTGCTACTCCTAATGGTTCAATTTTTAC
TACTTTATATTTATATAATTCACTTCTCCAATTGTCCCTCATATCTCCTCCTCCAGGTCTGAAGATCAGC
GGCCGCTTGCTGTGCGGTGGTCTTACTTTTGTTTTGCTCTTCCTCTATCTTGTCTAAAGCTTCCTTGGTG
TCTTTTATCTCTATCCTTTGATGCACACAATAGAGGGTTGCTACTGTATTATATAATGATCTAAGTTCTT
CTGATCCTGTCTGAAGGGATGGTTGTAGCTGTCCCAGTATTTGTCTACAGCCTTCTGATGTTTCTAACAG
GCCAGGATTAACTGCGAATCGTTCTAGCTCCCTGCTTGCCCATACTATATGTTTTAATTTATATTTTTTC
TTTCCCCCTGGCCTTAACCGAATTTTTTCCCATCGCGATCTAATTCTCCCCCGCTTAATACTGACGCTCT
CGCACCCATCTCTCTCCTTCTAGCCTCCGCTAGTCAAAATTTTTGGCGTACTCACCAGTCGCCGCCCCTC
GCCTCTTGCCGTGCGCGCTTCAGCAAGCCGAGTCCTGCGTCGAGAGAGCTCCTCTGGTTTCCCTTTCGCT
TTCAAGTCCCTGTTCGGGCGCCACTGCTAGAGATTTTCCACACTGACTAAAAGGGTCTGAGGGATCTCTA
GTTACCAGAGTCACACAACAGACGGGCACACACTACTTGAAGCACTCAAGGCAAGCTTTATTGAGGCTTA
AGCAGTGGGTTCCCTAGTTAGCCAGAGAGCTCCCAGGCTCAGATCTGGTCTAACCAGAGAGACCCAGTAC
AGGCAAAACGCGCTGCTTATATAGACCTCCCACCGTACACGCCTACCGCCCATTTGCGTCAATGGGGCGG
AGTTGTTACGACATTTTGGAAAGTCCCGTTGATTTTGGTGCCAAAACAAACTCCCATTGACGTCAATGGG
GTGGAGACTTGGAAATCCCCGTGAGTCAAACCGCTATCCACGCCCATTGATGTACTGCCAAAACCGCATC
ACCATGGTAATAGCGATGACTAATACGTAGATGTACTGCCAAGTAGGAAAGTCCCATAAGGTCATGTACT
GGGCATAATGCCAGGCGGGCCATTTACCGTCATTGACGTCAATAGGGGGCGTACTTGGCATATGATACAC
TTGATGTACTGCCAAGTGGGCAGTTTACCGTAAATACTCCACCCATTGACGTCAATGGAAAGTCCCTATT
GGCGTTACTATGGGAACATACGTCATTATTGACGTCAATGGGCGGGGGTCGTTGGGCGGTCAGCCAGGCG
GGCCATTTACCGTAAGTTATGTAACGCGGAACTCCATATATGGGCTATGAACTAATGACCCCGTAATTGA
TTACTATTAATAACTAGTCAATAATCAATGTCAACGCGTATATCTGGCCCGTACATCGCGAAGCAGCGCA
AAACGCCTAACCCTAAGCAGATTCTTCATGCAATTGTCGGTCAAGCCTTGCCTTGTTGTAGCTTAAATTT
TGCTCGCGCACTACTCAGCGACCTCCAACACACAAGCAGGGAGCAGATACTGGCTTAACTATGCGGCATC
AGAGCAGATTGTACTGAGAGTGCACCATAGGGGATCGGGAGATCTCCCGATCCGTCGACGTCAGGTGGCA
CTTTTCGGGGAAATGTGCGCGGAACCCCTATTTGTTTATTTTTCTAAATACATTCAAATATGTATCCGCT
CATGAGACAATAACCCTGATAAATGCTTCAATAATATTGAAAAAGGAAGAGTATGAGTATTCAACATTTC
CGTGTCGCCCTTATTCCCTTTTTTGCGGCATTTTGCCTTCCTGTTTTTGCTCACCCAGAAACGCTGGTGA
AAGTAAAAGATGCTGAAGATCAGTTGGGTGCACGAGTGGGTTACATCGAACTGGATCTCAACAGCGGTAA
GATCCTTGAGAGTTTTCGCCCCGAAGAACGTTTTCCAATGATGAGCACTTTTAAAGTTCTGCTATGTGGC
GCGGTATTATCCCGTATTGACGCCGGGCAAGAGCAACTCGGTCGCCGCATACACTATTCTCAGAATGACT
TGGTTGAGTACTCACCAGTCACAGAAAAGCATCTTACGGATGGCATGACAGTAAGAGAATTATGCAGTGC
TGCCATAACCATGAGTGATAACACTGCGGCCAACTTACTTCTGACAACGATCGGAGGACCGAAGGAGCTA
ACCGCTTTTTTGCACAACATGGGGGATCATGTAACTCGCCTTGATCGTTGGGAACCGGAGCTGAATGAAG
CCATACCAAACGACGAGCGTGACACCACGATGCCTGTAGCAATGGCAACAACGTTGCGCAAACTATTAAC
TGGCGAACTACTTACTCTAGCTTCCCGGCAACAATTAATAGACTGGATGGAGGCGGATAAAGTTGCAGGA
CCACTTCTGCGCTCGGCCCTTCCGGCTGGCTGGTTTATTGCTGATAAATCTGGAGCCGGTGAGCGTGGGT
CTCGCGGTATCATTGCAGCACTGGGGCCAGATGGTAAGCCCTCCCGTATCGTAGTTATCTACACGACGGG
GAGTCAGGCAACTATGGATGAACGAAATAGACAGATCGCTGAGATAGGTGCCTCACTGATTAAGCATTGG
TAACTGTCAGACCAAGTTTACTCATATATACTTTAGATTGATTTAAAACTTCATTTTTAATTTAAAAGGA
TCTAGGTGAAGATCCTTTTTGATAATCTCATGACCAAAATCCCTTAACGTGAGTTTTCGTTCCACTGAGC
GTCAGACCCCGTAGAAAAGATCAAAGGATCTTCTTGAGATCCTTTTTTTCTGCGCGTAATCTGCTGCTTG
CAAACAAAAAAACCACCGCTACCAGCGGTGGTTTGTTTGCCGGATCAAGAGCTACCAACTCTTTTTCCGA
AGGTAACTGGCTTCAGCAGAGCGCAGATACCAAATACTGTTCTTCTAGTGTAGCCGTAGTTAGGCCACCA
CTTCAAGAACTCTGTAGCACCGCCTACATACCTCGCTCTGCTAATCCTGTTACCAGTGGCTGCTGCCAGT
GGCGATAAGTCGTGTCTTACCGGGTTGGACTCAAGACGATAGTTACCGGATAAGGCGCAGCGGTCGGGCT
GAACGGGGGGTTCGTGCACACAGCCCAGCTTGGAGCGAACGACCTACACCGAACTGAGATACCTACAGCG
TGAGCTATGAGAAAGCGCCACGCTTCCCGAAGGGAGAAAGGCGGACAGGTATCCGGTAAGCGGCAGGGTC
GGAACAGGAGAGCGCACGAGGGAGCTTCCAGGGGGAAACGCCTGGTATCTTTATAGTCCTGTCGGGTTTC
GCCACCTCTGACTTGAGCGTCGATTTTTGTGATGCTCGTCAGGGGGGCGGAGCCTATGGAAAAACGCCAG
CAACGCGGCCTTTTTACGGTTCCTGGCCTTTTGCTGGCCTTTTGCTCACATGTTCTTTCCTGCGTTATCC
CCTGATTCTGTGGATAACCGTATTACCGCCTTTGAGTGAGCTGATACCGCTCGCCGCAGCCGAACGACCG
AGCGCAGCGAGTCAGTGAGCGAGGAAGCGGAAGAGCGCCCAATACGCAAACCGCCTCTCCCCGCGCGTTG
GCCGATTCATTAATGCAGCTGGCACGACAGGTTTCCCGACTGGAAAGCGGGCAGTGAGCGCAACGCAATT
AATGTGAGTTAGCTCACTCATTAGGCACCCCAGGCTTTACACTTTATGCTTCCGGCTCGTATGTTGTGTG
GAATTGTGAGCGGATAACAATTTCACACAGGAAACAGCTATGACCATGATTACGCCAAGCTCTAGCTAGA
GGTCGACGGTATACAGACATGATAAGATACATTGATGAGTTTGGACAAACCACAACTAGAATGCAGTGAA
AAAAATGCTTTATTTGTGAAATTTGTGATGCTATTGCTTTATTTGTAACCATTATAAGCTGCAATAAACA
AGTTGGGGTGGGCGAAGAACTCCAGCATGAGATCCCCGCGCTGGAGGATCATCCAGCCGGCGTCCCGGAA
AACGATTCCGAAGCCCAACCTTTCATAGAAGGCGGCGGTGGAATCGAAATCTCGTAGCACGTGTCAGTCC
TGCTCCTCGGCCACGAAGTGCACGCAGTTGCCGGCCGGGTCGCGCAGGGCGAACTCCCGCCCCCACGGCT
GCTCGCCGATCTCGGTCATGGCCGGCCCGGAGGCGTCCCGGAAGTTCGTGGACACGACCTCCGACCACTC
GGCGTACAGCTCGTCCAGGCCGCGCACCCACACCCAGGCCAGGGTGTTGTCCGGCACCACCTGGTCCTGG
ACCGCGCTGATGAACAGGGTCACGTCGTCCCGGACCACACCGGCGAAGTCGTCCTCCACGAAGTCCCGGG
AGAACCCGAGCCGGTCGGTCCAGAACTCGACCGCTCCGGCGACGTCGCGCGCGGTGAGCACCGGAACGGC
ACTGGTCAACTTGGCCATGGTTTAGTTCCTCACCTTGTCGTATTATACTATGCCGATATACTATGCCGAT
GATTAATTGTCAACACGTGCTGATCAGATCCGAAAATGGATATACAAGCTCCCGGGAGCTTTTTGCAAAA
GCCTAGGCCTCCAAAAAAGCCTCCTCACTACTTCTGGAATAGCTCAGAGGCAGA
